>Addgene plasmid #86054 | CD8a-hnRNP-M-EGFP | addgene full sequence | sequence record 177920 | Addgene NGS Result
GATCAAAGGATCTTCTTGAGATCCTTTTTTTCTGCGCGTAATCTGCTGCTTGCAAACAAAAAAACCACCG
CTACCAGCGGTGGTTTGTTTGCCGGATCAAGAGCTACCAACTCTTTTTCCGAAGGTAACTGGCTTCAGCA
GAGCGCAGATACCAAATACTGTTCTTCTAGTGTAGCCGTAGTTAGGCCACCACTTCAAGAACTCTGTAGC
ACCGCCTACATACCTCGCTCTGCTAATCCTGTTACCAGTGGCTGCTGCCAGTGGCGATAAGTCGTGTCTT
ACCGGGTTGGACTCAAGACGATAGTTACCGGATAAGGCGCAGCGGTCGGGCTGAACGGGGGGTTCGTGCA
CACAGCCCAGCTTGGAGCGAACGACCTACACCGAACTGAGATACCTACAGCGTGAGCTATGAGAAAGCGC
CACGCTTCCCGAAGGGAGAAAGGCGGACAGGTATCCGGTAAGCGGCAGGGTCGGAACAGGAGAGCGCACG
AGGGAGCTTCCAGGGGGAAACGCCTGGTATCTTTATAGTCCTGTCGGGTTTCGCCACCTCTGACTTGAGC
GTCGATTTTTGTGATGCTCGTCAGGGGGGCGGAGCCTATGGAAAAACGCCAGCAACGCGGCCTTTTTACG
GTTCCTGGCCTTTTGCTGGCCTTTTGCTCACATGTTCTTTCCTGCGTTATCCCCTGATTCTGTGGATAAC
CGTATTACCGCCATGCATTAGTTATTAATAGTAATCAATTACGGGGTCATTAGTTCATAGCCCATATATG
GAGTTCCGCGTTACATAACTTACGGTAAATGGCCCGCCTGGCTGACCGCCCAACGACCCCCGCCCATTGA
CGTCAATAATGACGTATGTTCCCATAGTAACGCCAATAGGGACTTTCCATTGACGTCAATGGGTGGAGTA
TTTACGGTAAACTGCCCACTTGGCAGTACATCAAGTGTATCATATGCCAAGTACGCCCCCTATTGACGTC
AATGACGGTAAATGGCCCGCCTGGCATTATGCCCAGTACATGACCTTATGGGACTTTCCTACTTGGCAGT
ACATCTACGTATTAGTCATCGCTATTACCATGGTGATGCGGTTTTGGCAGTACATCAATGGGCGTGGATA
GCGGTTTGACTCACGGGGATTTCCAAGTCTCCACCCCATTGACGTCAATGGGAGTTTGTTTTGGCACCAA
AATCAACGGGACTTTCCAAAATGTCGTAACAACTCCGCCCCATTGACGCAAATGGGCGGTAGGCGTGTAC
GGTGGGAGGTCTATATAAGCAGAGCTGGTTTAGTGAACCGTCAGATCCGCTAGCGCTACCGGACTCAGAT
CTCGAGATGGCCTTACCAGTGACCGCCTTGCTCCTGCCGCTGGCCTTGCTGCTCCACGCCGCCAGGCCG
[360 nt withheld, positions 1400-1759]
GCGCCGCGACCACCAACACCGGCGCCCACCATCGCGTCGCAGCCCCTGTCCCTGCGCCCAGAGGCGTGCC
GGCCAGCGGCGGGGGGCGCAGTGCACACGAGGGGGCTGGACTTCGCCTGTGATATCTACATCTGGGCGCC
CTTGGCCGGGACTTGTGGGGTCCTTCTCCTGTCACTGGTTATCACCCTTTACTGCAACCACAGGAACCGA
AGACGTGTTTGCAAATGTCCCCGGCCTGTGGTCAAATCGGGAGACAAGCCCAGCCTTTCGGCGAGATACG
TCATGGAGAGGCCCGCCCAGAACGAGAAGAGGAAGGAGAAGAACATCAAGAGGGGCGGCAACAGGTTCGA
GCCCTACGCCAACCCCACCAAGAGGGGAATTCTGCAGTCGACGGTACCGCGGGCCCGGGATCCACCGGTC
GCCACCATGGTGAGCAAGGGCGAGGAGCTGTTCACCGGGGTGGTGCCCATCCTGGTCGAGCTGGACGGCG
ACGTAAACGGCCACAAGTTCAGCGTGTCCGGCGAGGGCGAGGGCGATGCCACCTACGGCAAGCTGACCCT
GAAGTTCATCTGCACCACCGGCAAGCTGCCCGTGCCCTGGCCCACCCTCGTGACCACCCTGACCTACGGC
GTGCAGTGCTTCAGCCGCTACCCCGACCACATGAAGCAGCACGACTTCTTCAAGTCCGCCATGCCCGAAG
GCTACGTCCAGGAGCGCACCATCTTCTTCAAGGACGACGGCAACTACAAGACCCGCGCCGAGGTGAAGTT
CGAGGGCGACACCCTGGTGAACCGCATCGAGCTGAAGGGCATCGACTTCAAGGAGGACGGCAACATCCTG
GGGCACAAGCTGGAGTACAACTACAACAGCCACAACGTCTATATCATGGCCGACAAGCAGAAGAACGGCA
TCAAGGTGAACTTCAAGATCCGCCACAACATCGAGGACGGCAGCGTGCAGCTCGCCGACCACTACCAGCA
GAACACCCCCATCGGCGACGGCCCCGTGCTGCTGCCCGACAACCACTACCTGAGCACCCAGTCCGCCCTG
AGCAAAGACCCCAACGAGAAGCGCGATCACATGGTCCTGCTGGAGTTCGTGACCGCCGCCGGGATCACTC
TCGGCATGGACGAGCTGTACAAGTAAAGCGGCCGCGACTCTAGATCATAATCAGCCATACCACATTTGTA
GAGGTTTTACTTGCTTTAAAAAACCTCCCACACCTCCCCCTGAACCTGAAACATAAAATGAATGCAATTG
TTGTTGTTAACTTGTTTATTGCAGCTTATAATGGTTACAAATAAAGCAATAGCATCACAAATTTCACAAA
TAAAGCATTTTTTTCACTGCATTCTAGTTGTGGTTTGTCCAAACTCATCAATGTATCTTAAGGCGTAAAT
TGTAAGCGTTAATATTTTGTTAAAATTCGCGTTAAATTTTTGTTAAATCAGCTCATTTTTTAACCAATAG
GCCGAAATCGGCAAAATCCCTTATAAATCAAAAGAATAGACCGAGATAGGGT
[37 nt withheld, positions 3282-3318]
AAAGAACGTGGACTCCAACGTCAAAGG
[49 nt withheld, positions 3346-3394]
T
[91 nt withheld, positions 3396-3486]
G
[124 nt withheld, positions 3488-3611]
CAGGTGGCACTTTTCGGGGAAATGTGCGCGGAACCCCTATTTGTTTATTTTTCTAAATACATTCAAATAT
GTATCCGCTCATGAGACAATAACCCTGATAAATGCTTCAATAATATTGAAAAAGGAAGAGTCCTGAGGCG
GAAAGAACCAGCTGTGGAATGTGTGTCAGTTAGGGTGTGGAAAGTCCCCAGGCTCCCCAGCAGGCAGAAG
TATGCAAAGCATGCATCTCAATTAGTCAGCAACCAGGTGTGGAAAGTCCCCAGGCTCCCCAGCAGGCAGA
AGTATGCAAAGCATGCATCTCAATTAGTCAGCAACCATAGTCCCGCCCCTAACTCCGCCCATCCCGCCCC
TAACTCCGCCCAGTTCCGCCCATTCTCCGCCCCATGGCTGACTAATTTTTTTTATTTATGCAGAGGCCGA
GGCCGCCTCGGCCTCTGAGCTATTCCAGAAGTAGTGAGGAGGCTTTTTTGGAGGCCTAGGCTTTTGCAAA
GATCGATCAAGAGACAGGATGAGGATCGTTTCGCATGATTGAACAAGATGGATTGCACGCAGGTTCTCCG
GCCGCTTGGGTGGAGAGGCTATTCGGCTATGACTGGGCACAACAGACAATCGGCTGCTCTGATGCCGCCG
TGTTCCGGCTGTCAGCGCAGGGGCGCCCGGTTCTTTTTGTCAAGACCGACCTGTCCGGTGCCCTGAATGA
ACTGCAAGACGAGGCAGCGCGGCTATCGTGGCTGGCCACGACGGGCGTTCCTTGCGCAGCTGTGCTCGAC
GTTGTCACTGAAGCGGGAAGGGACTGGCTGCTATTGGGCGAAGTGCCGGGGCAGGATCTCCTGTCATCTC
ACCTTGCTCCTGCCGAGAAAGTATCCATCATGGCTGATGCAATGCGGCGGCTGCATACGCTTGATCCGGC
TACCTGCCCATTCGACCACCAAGCGAAACATCGCATCGAGCGAGCACGTACTCGGATGGAAGCCGGTCTT
GTCGATCAGGATGATCTGGACGAAGAGCATCAGGGGCTCGCGCCAGCCGAACTGTTCGCCAGGCTCAAGG
CGAGCATGCCCGACGGCGAGGATCTCGTCGTGACCCATGGCGATGCCTGCTTGCCGAATATCATGGTGGA
AAATGGCCGCTTTTCTGGATTCATCGACTGTGGCCGGCTGGGTGTGGCGGACCGCTATCAGGACATAGCG
TTGGCTACCCGTGATATTGCTGAAGAGCTTGGCGGCGAATGGGCTGACCGCTTCCTCGTGCTTTACGGTA
TCGCCGCTCCCGATTCGCAGCGCATCGCCTTCTATCGCCTTCTTGACGAGTTCTTCTGAGCGGGACTCTG
GGGTTCGAAATGACCGACCAAGCGACGCCCAACCTGCCATCACGAGATTTCGATTCCACCGCCGCCTTCT
ATGAAAGGTTGGGCTTCGGAATCGTTTTCCGGGACGCCGGCTGGATGATCCTCCAGCGCGGGGATCTCAT
GCTGGAGTTCTTCGCCCACCCTAGGGGGAGGCTAACTGAAACACGGAAGGAGACAATACCGGAAGGAACC
CGCGCTATGACGGCAATAAAAAGACAGAATAAAACGCACGGTGTTGGGTCGTTTGTTCATAAACGCGGGG
TTCGGTCCCAGGGCTGGCACTCTGTCGATACCCCACCGAGACCCCATTGGGGCCAATACGCCCGCGTTTC
TTCCTTTTCCCCACCCCACCCCCCAAGTTCGGGTGAAGGCCCAGGGCTCGCAGCCAACGTCGGGGCGGCA
GGCCCTGCCATAGCCTCAGGTTACTCATATATACTTTAGATTGATTTAAAACTTCATTTTTAATTTAAAA
GGATCTAGGTGAAGATCCTTTTTGATAATCTCATGACCAAAATCCCTTAACGTGAGTTTTCGTTCCACTG
AGCGTCAGACCCCGTAGAAAA
Features (pLannotate 1.2.2; 17 found; start..end, strand, type, name):
     16..604     +  rep_origin     ori: high-copy-number ColE1/pMB1/pBR322/pUC origin of replication
    779..1082    +  enhancer       CMV enhancer: human cytomegalovirus immediate early enhancer
   1083..1286    +  promoter       CMV promoter: human cytomegalovirus (CMV) immediate early promoter
   1309..1336    +  misc_feature   MCS (fragment): multiple cloning site
   1337..2041    +  CDS            CD8A (sequence partly withheld): CD8A_HUMAN - Also known as MAL. Experimental evidence at protein level: Swiss-Prot protein existence level 1. Integral membrane glycoprotein that plays an essential role in the immune response and serves multiple functions in responses against both external and internal offenses. In T-cells, functions primarily as a coreceptor for MHC class I molecule:peptide complex. The antigens presented by class I peptides are derived from cytosolic proteins while class II derived from extracellular proteins. Interacts simultaneously with the T-cell receptor (TCR) and the MHC class I proteins presented by
   2045..2134    +  CDS            Hnrnpm (fragment): HNRPM_RAT - Also known as Hnrpm. Experimental evidence at protein level: Swiss-Prot protein existence level 1. Pre-mRNA binding protein, binds avidly to poly(G) and poly(U) RNA homopolymers. Involved in splicing. Acts as a receptor for carcinoembryonic antigen in Kupffer cells, may initiate a series of signaling events leading to tyrosine phosphorylation of proteins and induction of IL-1 alpha, IL-6, IL-10 and tumor necrosis factor alpha cytokines. From Rattus norvegicus (Rat).
   2136..2172    +  misc_feature   MCS (fragment): multiple cloning site
   2186..2905    +  CDS            EGFP: the original enhanced GFP (Yang et al., 1996) mammalian codon-optimized
   2922..3005    +  CDS            large T antigen (fragment): large T antigen from SV40 (simian virus 40)
   3028..3149    +  polyA_signal   SV40 poly(A) signal: SV40 polyadenylation signal
   3183..3611    -  rep_origin     f1 ori (sequence partly withheld): f1 bacteriophage origin of replication; arrow indicates direction of (+) strand synthesis
   3638..3742    +  promoter       AmpR promoter: bla
   3744..4101    +  promoter       SV40 promoter: SV40 enhancer and early promoter
   4136..4930    +  CDS            NeoR/KanR: aminoglycoside phosphotransferase from Tn5; aph(3')-II (or nptII); confers resistance to neomycin, kanamycin, and G418 (Geneticin®)
   4951..5103    +  CDS            ble (fragment): BLE_KLEPN - Experimental evidence at protein level: Swiss-Prot protein existence level 1. Binding protein with a strong affinity to the bleomycin family of antibiotics. Binds to CL990; an antimitotic-antibiotic compound. From Klebsiella pneumoniae.
   5162..5209    +  polyA_signal   HSV TK poly(A) signal: herpes simplex virus thymidine kinase polyadenylation signal (Cole and Stacy, 1985)
   5300..5316    -  polyA_signal   bGH poly(A) signal (fragment): bovine growth hormone polyadenylation signal
