[The description below was written by a language model from this plasmid's Addgene catalogue record and pLannotate feature annotations shown in this document.]
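Description:
CD8a-hnRNP-M-EGFP is a mammalian expression plasmid built on the Clontech pEGFP-N1 backbone. It replicates at high copy number in E. coli from a ColE1/pUC-type origin and also carries an f1 phage origin. A single Tn5 NeoR/KanR gene provides both selections. A bacterial bla-type promoter drives it for kanamycin resistance in bacteria, while the SV40 enhancer/early promoter, with an HSV TK polyadenylation signal, drives it for G418 selection in mammalian cells. The catalogue lists a total size of about 5.4 kb, and the sequenced record is 5,522 nt. The short large T antigen, ble and bGH poly(A) hits in the annotation are only fragment matches, not functional elements.

The payload is a chimeric reporter protein expressed from the CMV immediate-early enhancer and promoter and terminated by the SV40 poly(A) signal. The insert was cloned between XhoI and EcoRI sites in the multiple cloning site. It encodes human CD8a luminal and transmembrane domains, followed by a short segment of hnRNP-M (residues 41–70) that contains its PY-type nuclear localization signal, and then EGFP at the C-terminus. The annotation tool matched the hnRNP-M fragment to the rat orthologue, and the record does not separately state the species of this segment.

In this design CD8a acts as a neutral type I membrane scaffold that places the PY-NLS and EGFP on the cytosolic side of the membrane. Any effect of the signal on the trafficking of a membrane protein can then be followed by fluorescence. The associated publication concerns a transportin1–Rab8–ciliary targeting signal complex that directs proteins to ciliary membranes. This suggests the construct was used to test whether a transportin1-binding PY-NLS can act as a ciliary targeting signal.
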