Addgene plasmid #86054: CD8a-hnRNP-M-EGFP
Purpose: A mammalian expression plasmid encoding CD8a luminal and transmembrane domains followed by hnRNP-M (PY nuclear localization signal of hnRNP-M) and C-terminus EGFP.
Depositing lab: Lei Lu. Publication: A ternary complex comprising transportin1, Rab8 and the ciliary targeting signal directs proteins to ciliary membranes. Madugula V, Lu L. J Cell Sci. 2016 Oct 15;129(20):3922-3934. Epub 2016 Sep 15. 10.1242/jcs.194019 PubMed 27633000.
Backbone
  Vector backbone: pEGFP-N1
  Backbone manufacturer: Clontech
  Backbone size w/o insert (bp): 4700
  Total vector size (bp): 5400
  Vector type: Mammalian Expression
  Selectable markers: Neomycin (select with G418)
Growth in bacteria
  Bacterial resistance: Kanamycin, 50 μg/mL
  Growth temperature: 37°C
  Growth strain: DH5alpha
  Copy number: High Copy
Gene/Insert
  Gene/Insert name: CD8a
  Species: H. sapiens (human)
  Mutation: CD8a luminal and transmembrane domians along with PY-NLS of hnRNP-M from 41-70 aimo acids
  Entrez Gene: CD8A (a.k.a. CD8, CD8alpha, Leu2, p32)
  Promoter: CMV
  Tag / fusion protein: GFP (C terminal on insert)
  Cloning method: Restriction Enzyme; 5′ cloning site XhoI (not destroyed); 3′ cloning site EcoRI (not destroyed)
  Sequencing primers: 5′ CMV-F
Terms and licenses: Academic/Nonprofit Terms; Industry Terms: Not Available to Industry
How to cite: CD8a-hnRNP-M-EGFP was a gift from Lei Lu (Addgene plasmid # 86054 ; http://n2t.net/addgene:86054 ; RRID:Addgene_86054)
